>Addgene plasmid #164219 | ACE2 | addgene full sequence | sequence record 323632 | Addgene NGS Result
CGGGCCCTACGCGTCACCGGGTCTTCGAGAAGACACGTTTGGATCCTATGGAGTTCCGCGTTACATAACT
TACGGTAAATGGCCCGCCTGGCTGACCGCCCAACGACCCCCGCCCATTGACGTCAATAATGACGTATGTT
CCCATAGTAACGCCAATAGGGACTTTCCATTGACGTCAATGGGTGGAGTATTTACGGTAAACTGCCCACT
TGGCAGTACATCAAGTGTATCATATGCCAAGTACGCCCCCTATTGACGTCAATGACGGTAAATGGCCCGC
CTGGCATTATGCCCAGTACATGACCTTATGGGACTTTCCTACTTGGCAGTACATCTACGTATTAGTCATC
GCTATTACCATGGTGATGCGGTTTTGGCAGTACATCAATGGGCGTGGATAGCGGTTTGACTCACGGGGAT
TTCCAAGTCTCCACCCCATTGACGTCAATGGGAGTTTGTTTTGGCACCAAAATCAACGGGACTTTCCAAA
ATGTCGTAACAACTCCGCCCCATTGACGCAAATGGGCGGTAGGCGTGTACGGTGGGAGGTCTATATAAGC
AGAGCTGAATTCGCCACCATGTCAAGCTCTTCCTGGCTCCTTCTCAGCCTTGTTGCTGTAACTGCTGCTC
AGTCCACCATTGAGGAACAGGCCAAGACATTTTTGGACAAGTTTAACCACGAAGCCGAAGACCTGTTCTA
TCAAAGTTCACTTGCTTCTTGGAATTATAACACCAATATTACTGAAGAGAATGTCCAAAACATGAATAAT
GCTGGGGACAAATGGTCTGCCTTTTTAAAGGAACAGTCCACACTTGCCCAAATGTATCCACTACAAGAAA
TTCAGAATCTCACAGTCAAGCTTCAGCTGCAGGCTCTTCAGCAAAATGGGTCTTCAGTGCTCTCAGAAGA
CAAGAGCAAACGGTTGAACACAATTCTAAATACAATGAGCACCATCTACAGTACTGGAAAAGTTTGTAAC
CCAGATAATCCACAAGAATGCTTATTACTTGAACCAGGTTTGAATGAAATAATGGCAAACAGTTTAGACT
ACAATGAGAGGCTCTGGGCTTGGGAAAGCTGGAGATCTGAGGTCGGCAAGCAGCTGAGGCCATTATATGA
AGAGTATGTGGTCTTGAAAAATGAGATGGCAAGAGCAAATCATTATGAGGACTATGGGGATTATTGGAGA
GGAGACTATGAAGTAAATGGGGTAGATGGCTATGACTACAGCCGCGGCCAGTTGATTGAAGATGTGGAAC
ATACCTTTGAAGAGATTAAACCATTATATGAACATCTTCATGCCTATGTGAGGGCAAAGTTGATGAATGC
CTATCCTTCCTATATCAGTCCAATTGGATGCCTCCCTGCTCATTTGCTTGGTGATATGTGGGGTAGATTT
TGGACAAATCTGTACTCTTTGACAGTTCCCTTTGGACAGAAACCAAACATAGATGTTACTGATGCAATGG
TGGACCAGGCCTGGGATGCACAGAGAATATTCAAGGAGGCCGAGAAGTTCTTTGTATCTGTTGGTCTTCC
TAATATGACTCAAGGATTCTGGGAAAATTCCATGCTAACGGACCCAGGAAATGTTCAGAAAGCAGTCTGC
CATCCCACAGCTTGGGACCTGGGGAAGGGCGACTTCAGGATCCTTATGTGCACAAAGGTGACAATGGACG
ACTTCCTGACAGCTCATCATGAGATGGGGCATATCCAGTATGATATGGCATATGCTGCACAACCTTTTCT
GCTAAGAAATGGAGCTAATGAAGGATTCCATGAAGCTGTTGGGGAAATCATGTCACTTTCTGCAGCCACA
CCTAAGCATTTAAAATCCATTGGTCTTCTGTCACCCGATTTTCAAGAAGACAATGAAACAGAAATAAACT
TCCTGCTCAAACAAGCACTCACGATTGTTGGGACTCTGCCATTTACTTACATGTTAGAGAAGTGGAGGTG
GATGGTCTTTAAAGGGGAAATTCCCAAAGACCAGTGGATGAAAAAGTGGTGGGAGATGAAGCGAGAGATA
GTTGGGGTGGTGGAACCTGTGCCCCATGATGAAACATACTGTGACCCCGCATCTCTGTTCCATGTTTCTA
ATGATTACTCATTCATTCGATATTACACAAGGACCCTTTACCAATTCCAGTTTCAAGAAGCACTTTGTCA
AGCAGCTAAACATGAAGGCCCTCTGCACAAATGTGACATCTCAAACTCTACAGAAGCTGGACAGAAACTG
TTCAATATGCTGAGGCTTGGAAAATCAGAACCCTGGACCCTAGCATTGGAAAATGTTGTAGGAGCAAAGA
ACATGAATGTAAGGCCACTGCTCAACTACTTTGAGCCCTTATTTACCTGGCTGAAAGACCAGAACAAAAA
TTCTTTTGTGGGATGGAGTACCGACTGGAGTCCATATGCAGACCAAAGCATCAAAGTGAGGATAAGCCTA
AAATCAGCTCTTGGAGATAAAGCATATGAATGGAACGACAATGAAATGTACCTGTTCCGATCATCTGTTG
CATATGCTATGAGGCAGTACTTTTTAAAAGTAAAAAATCAGATGATTCTTTTTGGGGAGGAGGATGTGCG
AGTGGCTAATTTGAAACCAAGAATCTCCTTTAATTTCTTTGTCACTGCACCTAAAAATGTGTCTGATATC
ATTCCTAGAACTGAAGTTGAAAAGGCCATCAGGATGTCCCGGAGCCGTATCAATGATGCTTTCCGTCTGA
ATGACAACAGCCTAGAGTTTCTGGGGATACAGCCAACACTTGGACCTCCTAACCAGCCCCCTGTTTCCAT
ATGGCTGATTGTTTTTGGAGTTGTGATGGGAGTGATAGTGGTTGGCATTGTCATCCTGATCTTCACTGGG
ATCAGAGATCGGAAGAAGAAAAATAAAGCAAGAAGTGGAGAAAATCCTTATGCCTCCATCGATATTAGCA
AAGGAGAAAATAATCCAGGATTCCAAAACACTGATGATGTTCAGACCTCCTTTGCTAGCGGCAGCGGCGC
CACCAACTTCAGCCTGCTGAAGCAGGCCGGCGACGTGGAGGAGAACCCCGGCCCCGTTAACCTCGAGCAG
CTGAAGCTTACCATGACCGAGTACAAGCCCACGGTGCGCCTCGCCACCCGCGACGACGTCCCCAGGGCCG
TACGCACCCTCGCCGCCGCGTTCGCCGACTACCCCGCCACGCGCCACACCGTCGATCCGGACCGCCACAT
CGAGCGGGTCACCGAGCTGCAAGAACTCTTCCTCACGCGCGTCGGGCTCGACATCGGCAAGGTGTGGGTC
GCGGACGACGGCGCCGCGGTGGCGGTCTGGACCACGCCGGAGAGCGTCGAAGCGGGGGCGGTGTTCGCCG
AGATCGGCCCGCGCATGGCCGAGTTGAGCGGTTCCCGGCTGGCCGCGCAGCAACAGATGGAAGGCCTCCT
GGCGCCGCACCGGCCCAAGGAGCCCGCGTGGTTCCTGGCCACCGTCGGCGTCTCGCCCGACCACCAGGGC
AAGGGTCTGGGCAGCGCCGTCGTGCTCCCCGGAGTGGAGGCGGCCGAGCGCGCCGGGGTGCCCGCCTTCC
TGGAGACCTCCGCGCCCCGCAACCTCCCCTTCTACGAGCGGCTCGGCTTCACCGTCACCGCCGACGTCGA
GGTGCCCGAAGGACCGCGCACCTGGTGCATGACCCGCAAGCCCGGTGCCGGCGGCGGGTCCGGAGGAGAG
GGCAGAGGAAGTCTCCTAACATGCGGTGACGTGGAGGAGAATCCTGGCCCAATGAGCGAGCTGATTAAGG
AGAACATGCACATGAAGCTGTACATGGAGGGCACCGTGGACAACCATCACTTCAAGTGCACATCCGAGGG
CGAAGGCAAGCCCTACGAGGGCACCCAGACCATGAGAATCAAGGTGGTCGAGGGCGGCCCTCTCCCCTTC
GCCTTCGACATCCTGGCTACTAGCTTCCTCTACGGCAGCAAGACCTTCATCAACCACACCCAGGGCATCC
CCGACTTCTTCAAGCAGTCCTTCCCTGAGGGCTTCACATGGGAGAGAGTCACCACATACGAGGACGGGGG
CGTGCTGACCGCTACCCAGGACACCAGCCTCCAGGACGGCTGCCTCATCTACAACGTCAAGATCAGAGGG
GTGAACTTCACATCCAACGGCCCTGTGATGCAGAAGAAAACACTCGGCTGGGAGGCCTTCACCGAGACGC
TGTACCCCGCTGACGGCGGCCTGGAAGGCAGAAACGACATGGCCCTGAAGCTCGTGGGCGGGAGCCATCT
GATCGCAAACATCAAGACCACATATAGATCCAAGAAACCCGCTAAGAACCTCAAGATGCCTGGCGTCTAC
TATGTGGACTACAGACTGGAAAGAATCAAGGAGGCCAACAACGAGACCTACGTCGAGCAGCACGAGGTGG
CAGTGGCCAGATACTGCGACCTCCCTAGCAAACTGGGGCACAAGCTTAATTGAGCGGCCGCTCAACCTCT
GGATTACAAAATTTGTGAAAGATTGACTGGTATTCTTAACTATGTTGCTCCTTTTACGCTATGTGGATAC
GCTGCTTTAATGCCTTTGTATCATGCTATTGCTTCCCGTATGGCTTTCATTTTCTCCTCCTTGTATAAAT
CCTGGTTGCTGTCTCTTTATGAGGAGTTGTGGCCCGTTGTCAGGCAACGTGGCGTGGTGTGCACTGTGTT
TGCTGACGCAACCCCCACTGGTTGGGGCATTGCCACCACCTGTCAGCTCCTTTCCGGGACTTTCGCTTTC
CCCCTCCCTATTGCCACGGCGGAACTCATCGCCGCCTGCCTTGCCCGCTGCTGGACAGGGGCTCGGCTGT
TGGGCACTGACAATTCCGTGGTGTTGTCGGGGAAATCATCGTCCTTTCCTTGGCTGCTCGCCTGTGTTGC
CACCTGGATTCTGCGCGGGACGTCCTTCTGCTACGTCCCTTCGGCCCTCAATCCAGCGGACCTTCCTTCC
CGCGGCCTGCTGCCGGCTCTGCGGCCTCTTCCGCGTCTACGCCTTCGCCCTCAGACGAGTCGGATCTCCC
TTTGGGCCGCCTCCCCGCAGGTACCTTTAAGACCAATGACTTACAAGGCAGCTGTAGATCTTAGCCACTT
TTTAAAAGAAAAGGGGGGACTGGAAGGGCTAATTCACTCCCAAAGAAGTCAAGATCTGCTTTTTGCCTGT
ACTGGGTCTCTCTGGTTAGACCAGAGTCTCTCTGGTTAGACCAGATCTGAGCCTGGGAGCTCTCTGGCTA
ACTAGGGAACCCACTGCTTAAGCCTCAATAAAGCTTGCCTTGAGTGCTTCAAGTAGTGTGTGCCCGTCTG
TTGTGTGACTCTGGTAACTAGAGATCCCTCAGACCCTTTTAGTCAGTGTGGAAAATCTCTAGCAGTTTAA
ACCCGCTGATCAGCCTCGACTGTGCCTTCTAGTTGCCAGCCATCTGTTGTTTGCCCCTCCCCCGTGCCTT
CCTTGACCCTGGAAGGTGCCACTCCCACTGTCCTTTCCTAATAAAATGAGGAAATTGCATCGCATTGTCT
GAGTAGGTGTCATTCTATTCTGGGGGGTGGGGTGGGGCAGGACAGCAAGGGGGAGGATTGGGAAGTCAAT
AGCAGGCATGCTGGGGATGCGGTGGGCTCTATGGGCGGCCGTTAATTAAGCTTTTGTTCCCTTTAGTGAG
GGTTAATTGCGCGCTTGGCGTAATCATGGTCATAGCTGTTTCCTGTGTGAAATTGTTATCCGCTCACAAT
TCCACACAACATACGAGCCGGGAGCATAAAGTGTAAAGCCTGGGGTGCCTAATGAGTGAGCTAACTCACA
TTAATTGCGTTGCGCTCACTGCCCGCTTTCCAGTCGGGAAACCTGTCGTGCCAGCTGCATTAATGAATCG
GCCAACGCGCGGGGAGAGGCGGTTTGCGTATTGGGCGCTCTTCCGCTTCCTCGCTCACTGACTCGCTGCG
CTCGGTCGTTCGGCTGCGGCGAGCGGTATCAGCTCACTCAAAGGCGGTAATACGGTTATCCACAGAATCA
GGGGATAACGCAGGAAAGAACATGTGAGCAAAAGGCCAGCAAAAGGCCAGGAACCGTAAAAAGGCCGCGT
TGCTGGCGTTTTTCCATAGGCTCCGCCCCCCTGACGAGCATCACAAAAATCGACGCTCAAGTCAGAGGTG
GCGAAACCCGACAGGACTATAAAGATACCAGGCGTTTCCCCCTGGAAGCTCCCTCGTGCGCTCTCCTGTT
CCGACCCTGCCGCTTACCGGATACCTGTCCGCCTTTCTCCCTTCGGGAAGCGTGGCGCTTTCTCATAGCT
CACGCTGTAGGTATCTCAGTTCGGTGTAGGTCGTTCGCTCCAAGCTGGGCTGTGTGCACGAACCCCCCGT
TCAGCCCGACCGCTGCGCCTTATCCGGTAACTATCGTCTTGAGTCCAACCCGGTAAGACACGACTTATCG
CCACTGGCAGCAGCCACTGGTAACAGGATTAGCAGAGCGAGGTATGTAGGCGGTGCTACAGAGTTCTTGA
AGTGGTGGCCTAACTACGGCTACACTAGAAGAACAGTATTTGGTATCTGCGCTCTGCTGAAGCCAGTTAC
CTTCGGAAAAAGAGTTGGTAGCTCTTGATCCGGCAAACAAACCACCGCTGGTAGCGGTGGTTTTTTTGTT
TGCAAGCAGCAGATTACGCGCAGAAAAAAAGGATCTCAAGAAGATCCTTTGATCTTTTCTACGGGGTCTG
ACGCTCAGTGGAACGAAAACTCACGTTAAGGGATTTTGGTCATGAGATTATCAAAAAGGATCTTCACCTA
GATCCTTTTAAATTAAAAATGAAGTTTTAAATCAATCTAAAGTATATATGAGTAAACTTGGTCTGACAGT
TACCAATGCTTAATCAGTGAGGCACCTATCTCAGCGATCTGTCTATTTCGTTCATCCATAGTTGCCTGAC
TCCCCGTCGTGTAGATAACTACGATACGGGAGGGCTTACCATCTGGCCCCAGTGCTGCAATGATACCGCG
AGACCCACGCTCACCGGCTCCAGATTTATCAGCAATAAACCAGCCAGCCGGAAGGGCCGAGCGCAGAAGT
GGTCCTGCAACTTTATCCGCCTCCATCCAGTCTATTAATTGTTGCCGGGAAGCTAGAGTAAGTAGTTCGC
CAGTTAATAGTTTGCGCAACGTTGTTGCCATTGCTACAGGCATCGTGGTGTCACGCTCGTCGTTTGGTAT
GGCTTCATTCAGCTCCGGTTCCCAACGATCAAGGCGAGTTACATGATCCCCCATGTTGTGCAAAAAAGCG
GTTAGCTCCTTCGGTCCTCCGATCGTTGTCAGAAGTAAGTTGGCCGCAGTGTTATCACTCATGGTTATGG
CAGCACTGCATAATTCTCTTACTGTCATGCCATCCGTAAGATGCTTTTCTGTGACTGGTGAGTACTCAAC
CAAGTCATTCTGAGAATAGTGTATGCGGCGACCGAGTTGCTCTTGCCCGGCGTCAATACGGGATAATACC
GCGCCACATAGCAGAACTTTAAAAGTGCTCATCATTGGAAAACGTTCTTCGGGGCGAAAACTCTCAAGGA
TCTTACCGCTGTTGAGATCCAGTTCGATGTAACCCACTCGTGCACCCAACTGATCTTCAGCATCTTTTAC
TTTCACCAGCGTTTCTGGGTGAGCAAAAACAGGAAGGCAAAATGCCGCAAAAAAGGGAATAAGGGCGACA
CGGAAATGTTGAATACTCATACTCTTCCTTTTTCAATATTATTGAAGCATTTATCAGGGTTATTGTCTCA
TGAGCGGATACATATTTGAATGTATTTAGAAAAATAAACAAATAGGGGTTCCGCGCACATTTCCCCGAAA
AGTGCCACCTAAATTGTAAGCGTTAATATTTTGTTAAAATTCGCGTTAAATTTTTGTTAAATCAGCTCAT
TTTTTAACCAATAGGCCGAAATCGGCAAAATCCCTTATAAATCAAAAGAATAGACCGAGATAGGGT
[37 nt withheld, positions 7977-8013]
AAAGAACGTGGACTCCAACGTCAAAGG
[49 nt withheld, positions 8041-8089]
T
[91 nt withheld, positions 8091-8181]
G
[124 nt withheld, positions 8183-8306]
CCCATTCGCCATTCAGGCTGCGCAACTGTTGGGAAGGGCGATCGGTGCGGGCCTCTTCGCTATTACGCCA
GCTGGCGAAAGGGGGATGTGCTGCAAGGCGATTAAGTTGGGTAACGCCAGGGTTTTCCCAGTCACGACGT
TGTAAAACGACGGCCAGTGAGCGCGCGTAATACGACTCACTATAGGGCGAATTGACTAGTACATAACTTA
CGGTAAATGGCCCGCCTGGCTGACCGCCCAACGACCCCCGCCCATTGACGTCAATAATGACGTATGTTCC
CATAGTAACGCCAATAGGGACTTTCCATTGACGTCAATGGGTGGAGTATTTACGGTAAACTGCCCACTTG
GCAGTACATCAAGTGTATCATATGCCAAGTACGCCCCCTATTGACGTCAATGACGGTAAATGGCCCGCCT
GGCATTATGCCCAGTACATGACCTTATGGGACTTTCCTACTTGGCAGTACATCTACGTATTAGTCATCGC
TATTACCATGGTGATGCGGTTTTGGCAGTACATCAATGGGCGTGGATAGCGGTTTGACTCACGGGGATTT
CCAAGTCTCCACCCCATTGACGTCAATGGGAGTTTGTTTTGGCACCAAAATCAACGGGACTTTCCAAAAT
GTCGTAACAACTCCGCCCCATTGACGCAAATGGGCGGTAGGCGTGTACGGTGGGAGGTCTATATAAGCAG
CGCGTTTTGCCTGTACTGGGTCTCTCTGGTTAGACCAGATCTGAGCCTGGGAGCTCTCTGGCTAACTAGG
GAACCCACTGCTTAAGCCTCAATAAAGCTTGCCTTGAGTGCTTCAAGTAGTGTGTGCCCGTCTGTTGTGT
GACTCTGGTAACTAGAGATCCCTCAGACCCTTTTAGTCAGTGTGGAAAATCTCTAGCAGTGGCGCCCGAA
CAGGGACTTGAAAGCGAAAGGGAAACCAGAGGAGCTCTCTCGACGCAGGACTCGGCTTGCTGAAGCGCGC
ACGGCAAGAGGCGAGGGGCGGCGACTGGTGAGTACGCCAAAAATTTTGACTAGCGGAGGCTAGAAGGAGA
GAGATGGGTGCGAGAGCGTCAGTATTAAGCGGGGGAGAATTAGATCGCGATGGGAAAAAATTCGGTTAAG
GCCAGGGGGAAAGAAAAAATATAAATTAAAACATATAGTATGGGCAAGCAGGGAGCTAGAACGATTCGCA
GTTAATCCTGGCCTGTTAGAAACATCAGAAGGCTGTAGACAAATACTGGGACAGCTACAACCATCCCTTC
AGACAGGATCAGAAGAACTTAGATCATTATATAATACAGTAGCAACCCTCTATTGTGTGCATCAAAGGAT
AGAGATAAAAGACACCAAGGAAGCTTTAGACAAGATAGAGGAAGAGCAAAACAAAAGTAAGACCACCGCA
CAGCAAGCGGCCGGCCGCGCTGATCTTCAGACCTGGAGGAGGAGATATGAGGGACAATTGGAGAAGTGAA
TTATATAAATATAAAGTAGTAAAAATTGAACCATTAGGAGTAGCACCCACCAAGGCAAAGAGAAGAGTGG
TGCAGAGAGAAAAAAGAGCAGTGGGAATAGGAGCTTTGTTCCTTGGGTTCTTGGGAGCAGCAGGAAGCAC
TATGGGCGCAGCGTCAATGACGCTGACGGTACAGGCCAGACAATTATTGTCTGGTATAGTGCAGCAGCAG
AACAATTTGCTGAGGGCTATTGAGGCGCAACAGCATCTGTTGCAACTCACAGTCTGGGGCATCAAGCAGC
TCCAGGCAAGAATCCTGGCTGTGGAAAGATACCTAAAGGATCAACAGCTCCTGGGGATTTGGGGTTGCTC
TGGAAAACTCATTTGCACCACTGCTGTGCCTTGGAATGCTAGTTGGAGTAATAAATCTCTGGAACAGATT
TGGAATCACACGACCTGGATGGAGTGGGACAGAGAAATTAACAATTACACAAGCTTAATACACTCCTTAA
TTGAAGAATCGCAAAACCAGCAAGAAAAGAATGAACAAGAATTATTGGAATTAGATAAATGGGCAAGTTT
GTGGAATTGGTTTAACATAACAAATTGGCTGTGGTATATAAAATTATTCATAATGATAGTAGGAGGCTTG
GTAGGTTTAAGAATAGTTTTTGCTGTACTTTCTATAGTGAATAGAGTTAGGCAGGGATATTCACCATTAT
CGTTTCAGACCCACCTCCCAACCCCGAGGGGACCCGACAGGCCCGAAGGAATAGAAGAAGAAGGTGGAGA
GAGAGACAGAGACAGATCCATTCGATTAGTGAACGGATCGGCACTGCGTGCGCCAATTCTGCAGACAAAT
GGCAGTATTCATCCACAATTTTAAAAGAAAAGGGGGGATTGGGGGGTACAGTGCAGGGGAAAGAATAGTA
GACATAATAGCAACAGACATACAAACTAAAGAATTACAAAAACAAATTACAAAAATTCAAAATTTTCGGG
TTTATTACAGGGACAGCAGAGATCCAGTTTGGTTAGTAC
Features (pLannotate 1.2.2; 28 found; start..end, strand, type, name):
     59..362     +  enhancer       CMV enhancer: human cytomegalovirus immediate early enhancer
    363..566     +  promoter       CMV promoter: human cytomegalovirus (CMV) immediate early promoter
    579..2993    +  CDS            ACE2: ACE2_HUMAN - Experimental evidence at protein level: Swiss-Prot protein existence level 1. [Isoform 2]: (Microbial infection) Non-functional as a receptor for human coronavirus SARS-CoV-2. From Homo sapiens (Human).
   3093..3689    +  CDS            PuroR (fragment): puromycin N-acetyltransferase; pac from Streptomyces; confers resistance to puromycin
   3762..4460    +  CDS            TagBFP: TagBFP is a basic (constitutively fluorescent) blue fluorescent protein published in 2008, derived from Entacmaea quadricolor. It is reported to be a very rapidly-maturing monomer with very low acid sensitivity.
   4472..5058    +  misc_feature   WPRE: woodchuck hepatitis virus posttranscriptional regulatory element
   5052..5198    +  CDS            nef (fragment): NEF_HV1LA - Experimental evidence at protein level: Swiss-Prot protein existence level 1. Extracellular Nef protein targets CD4(+) T-lymphocytes for apoptosis by interacting with CXCR4 surface receptors. From Human immunodeficiency virus type 1 group M subtype B (isolate Lai) (HIV-1).
   5206..5384    +  LTR            5' LTR (truncated): truncated 5' long terminal repeat (LTR) from HIV-1
   5410..5521    +  polyA_signal   bGH poly(A) signal: bovine growth hormone polyadenylation signal
   5660..5678    -  promoter       T3 promoter: promoter for bacteriophage T3 RNA polymerase
   5721..5743    -  protein_bind   lac operator (fragment): The lac repressor binds to the lac operator to inhibit transcription in E. coli. This inhibition can be relieved by adding lactose or isopropyl-β-D-thiogalactopyranoside (IPTG). lac repressor encoded by lacI
   5747..5777    -  promoter       lac promoter: promoter for the E. coli lac operon
   5792..5813    -  protein_bind   CAP binding site: CAP binding activates transcription in the presence of cAMP. E. coli catabolite activator protein
   5826..5918    -  CDS            lacI (fragment): lac repressor; lacI; The lac repressor binds to the lac operator to inhibit transcription in E. coli. This inhibition can be relieved by adding lactose or isopropyl-β-D-thiogalactopyranoside (IPTG).
   6101..6689    -  rep_origin     ori: high-copy-number ColE1/pMB1/pBR322/pUC origin of replication
   6860..7720    -  CDS            AmpR: β-lactamase; bla; confers resistance to ampicillin, carbenicillin, and related antibiotics
   7721..7825    -  promoter       AmpR promoter: bla
   7878..8306    -  rep_origin     f1 ori (sequence partly withheld): f1 bacteriophage origin of replication; arrow indicates direction of (+) strand synthesis
   8311..8466    -  CDS            lacZα (fragment): LacZα fragment of β-galactosidase; lacZ fragment
   8474..8492    +  promoter       T7 promoter: promoter for bacteriophage T7 RNA polymerase
   8506..8806    +  enhancer       CMV enhancer: human cytomegalovirus immediate early enhancer
   8807..9006    +  promoter       CMV promoter: human cytomegalovirus (CMV) immediate early promoter
   9024..9204    +  LTR            5' LTR (truncated): truncated 5' long terminal repeat (LTR) from HIV-1
   9251..9376    +  misc_feature   HIV-1 Ψ: packaging signal of human immunodeficiency virus type 1
   9360..9698    +  CDS            HIV-1 gag (fragment): gag protein from human immunodeficiency virus 1; gag
   9875..10108   +  misc_feature   RRE: The Rev response element (RRE) of HIV-1 allows for Rev-dependent mRNA export from the nucleus to the cytoplasm.
  10485..10585   +  CDS            Rev (fragment): human immunodeficiency virus 1 (HIV-1) Rev protein; rev; enhances nuclear export of unspliced and incompletely spliced viral mRNAs
  10635..10752   +  misc_feature   cPPT/CTS: central polypurine tract and central termination sequence of HIV-1
