[The description below was written by a language model from this plasmid's Addgene catalogue record and pLannotate feature annotations shown in this document.]
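Description:
ACE2 is a lentiviral transfer plasmid built on the pKLV2 backbone that expresses full-length human ACE2 together with a puromycin selection marker and a TagBFP fluorescent reporter. It is propagated in E. coli as a high-copy plasmid through a ColE1/pUC-type origin with ampicillin resistance (AmpR, β-lactamase). An f1 origin and remnants of a lac/lacZα cloning region flanked by T3 and T7 promoters are also present in the bacterial portion of the 10,795-nt sequence.

The viral genome is transcribed from a CMV enhancer/promoter fused to a truncated HIV-1 5' LTR. This is followed by the Ψ packaging signal with a partial gag sequence, the Rev response element for Rev-dependent nuclear export, and the cPPT/CTS. Downstream, an internal CMV enhancer/promoter drives the 2,415-bp ACE2 open reading frame, which was cloned between EcoRI and NheI sites and carries a change, recorded as silent, that removes an internal EcoRI site. PuroR and TagBFP coding sequences follow in the same orientation. The feature table does not annotate a separate promoter, IRES or 2A element for them, so how they are coupled to expression is not stated in the record. A WPRE enhances transcript stability and expression, and the cassette ends with a truncated LTR (annotated as a 5' LTR but occupying the 3' position) and a bGH polyadenylation signal.

After packaging, the vector can be used to transduce mammalian cells, with stable ACE2-expressing cells selected by puromycin or identified by blue fluorescence. The associated publication concerns SARS-CoV-2 viral entry and the effect of blocking N- and O-glycan elaboration, which is consistent with making cells that carry the ACE2 receptor for entry assays.
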