Addgene plasmid #164219: ACE2
Purpose: Expresses full length human ACE2 protein, along with TagBFP reporter and Puromycin selection marker
Depositing lab: Sriram Neelamegham. Depositing organization: University at Buffalo (SUNY Buffalo). Publication: Inhibition of SARS-CoV-2 viral entry upon blocking N- and O-glycan elaboration. Yang Q, Hughes TA, Kelkar A, Yu X, Cheng K, Park S, Huang WC, Lovell JF, Neelamegham S. Elife. 2020 Oct 26;9. pii: 61552. doi: 10.7554/eLife.61552. PubMed 33103998.
Backbone
  Vector backbone: pKLV2
  Backbone manufacturer: Addgene plasmid 67974
  Vector type: Lentiviral
  Selectable markers: Puromycin
Growth in bacteria
  Bacterial resistance: Ampicillin, 100 μg/mL
  Growth temperature: 37°C
  Growth strain: NEB Stable
  Copy number: High Copy
Gene/Insert
  Gene/Insert name: ACE2
  Species: H. sapiens (human)
  Insert size (bp): 2415
  Mutation: silent mutation to remove internal EcoRI site (GAATTC to AAATTC)
  Entrez Gene: ACE2 (a.k.a. ACEH)
  Promoter: CMV
  Cloning method: Restriction Enzyme; 5′ cloning site EcoRI (not destroyed); 3′ cloning site NheI (not destroyed)
  Sequencing primers: 5′ AGCAAATGAGCAGGGAGGCATC
Resource information
  A portion of this plasmid was derived from a plasmid made by: Addgene plasmids 1786 and 67974
Terms and licenses: Academic/Nonprofit Terms; Industry Terms: Not Available to Industry
How to cite: ACE2 was a gift from Sriram Neelamegham (Addgene plasmid # 164219 ; http://n2t.net/addgene:164219 ; RRID:Addgene_164219)
